>Addgene plasmid #113548 | pcDNA5/FRT/TO/intron/FlagCter | addgene full sequence | sequence record 217063 | Addgene NGS Result
AAGGCAAGGCTTGACCGACAATTGCATGAAGAATCTGCTTAGGGTTAGGCGTTTTGCGCTGCTTCGCGAT
GTACGGGCCAGATATACGCGTTGACATTGATTATTGACTAGTTATTAATAGTAATCAATTACGGGGTCAT
TAGTTCATAGCCCATATATGGAGTTCCGCGTTACATAACTTACGGTAAATGGCCCGCCTGGCTGACCGCC
CAACGACCCCCGCCCATTGACGTCAATAATGACGTATGTTCCCATAGTAACGCCAATAGGGACTTTCCAT
TGACGTCAATGGGTGGAGTATTTACGGTAAACTGCCCACTTGGCAGTACATCAAGTGTATCATATGCCAA
GTACGCCCCCTATTGACGTCAATGACGGTAAATGGCCCGCCTGGCATTATGCCCAGTACATGACCTTATG
GGACTTTCCTACTTGGCAGTACATCTACGTATTAGTCATCGCTATTACCATGGTGATGCGGTTTTGGCAG
TACATCAATGGGCGTGGATAGCGGTTTGACTCACGGGGATTTCCAAGTCTCCACCCCATTGACGTCAATG
GGAGTTTGTTTTGGCACCAAAATCAACGGGACTTTCCAAAATGTCGTAACAACTCCGCCCCATTGACGCA
AATGGGCGGTAGGCGTGTACGGTGGGAGGTCTATATAAGCAGAGCTCTCCCTATCAGTGATAGAGATCTC
CCTATCAGTGATAGAGATCGTCGACGAGCTCGTTTAGTGAACCGTCAGATCGCCTGGAGACGCCATCCAC
GCTGTTTTGACCTCCATAGAAGACACCGGGACCGATCCAGCCTCCGGACTCTAGCGTTTAAACTTAAGCT
GCAGAAGTTGGTCGTGAGGCACTGGGCAGGTAAGTATCAAGGTTACAAGACAGGTTTAAGGAGACCAATA
GAAACTGGGCTTGTCGAGACAGAGAAGACTCTTGCGTTTCTGATAGGCACCTATTGGTCTTACTGACATC
CACTTTGCCTTTCTCTCCACAGGTGTCCACTCCCAGTTCAATTACAGCTCTTAAGGCTAGAGTACTTAAT
ACGACTCACTATAGGCTAGCCTCGAGAATTCACGCGTGGTACCTCTAGAGTCGACCCGGGCGGCCGCGAT
TACAAGGATGACGACGATAAGTGAGGCCGCTCGAGTCTAGAGGGCCCGTTTAAACCCGCTGATCAGCCTC
GACTGTGCCTTCTAGTTGCCAGCCATCTGTTGTTTGCCCCTCCCCCGTGCCTTCCTTGACCCTGGAAGGT
GCCACTCCCACTGTCCTTTCCTAATAAAATGAGGAAATTGCATCGCATTGTCTGAGTAGGTGTCATTCTA
TTCTGGGGGGTGGGGTGGGGCAGGACAGCAAGGGGGAGGATTGGGAAGACAATAGCAGGCATGCTGGGGA
TGCGGTGGGCTCTATGGCTTCTGAGGCGGAAAGAACCAGCTGGGGCTCTAGGGGGTATCCCC
[124 nt withheld, positions 1463-1586]
C
[91 nt withheld, positions 1588-1678]
AGGGTGATGGTTCACGTACCTAGAAGTTCCTATTCCGAAGTTCCTATTCTCTAGAAAGTATAGGAACTTC
CTTGGCCAAAAAGCCTGAACTCACCGCGACGTCTGTCGAGAAGTTTCTGATCGAAAAGTTCGACAGCGTC
TCCGACCTGATGCAGCTCTCGGAGGGCGAAGAATCTCGTGCTTTCAGCTTCGATGTAGGAGGGCGTGGAT
ATGTCCTGCGGGTAAATAGCTGCGCCGATGGTTTCTACAAAGATCGTTATGTTTATCGGCACTTTGCATC
GGCCGCGCTCCCGATTCCGGAAGTGCTTGACATTGGGGAATTCAGCGAGAGCCTGACCTATTGCATCTCC
CGCCGTGCACAGGGTGTCACGTTGCAAGACCTGCCTGAAACCGAACTGCCCGCTGTTCTGCAGCCGGTCG
CGGAGGCCATGGATGCGATCGCTGCGGCCGATCTTAGCCAGACGAGCGGGTTCGGCCCATTCGGACCGCA
AGGAATCGGTCAATACACTACATGGCGTGATTTCATATGCGCGATTGCTGATCCCCATGTGTATCACTGG
CAAACTGTGATGGACGACACCGTCAGTGCGTCCGTCGCGCAGGCTCTCGATGAGCTGATGCTTTGGGCCG
AGGACTGCCCCGAAGTCCGGCACCTCGTGCACGCGGATTTCGGCTCCAACAATGTCCTGACGGACAATGG
CCGCATAACAGCGGTCATTGACTGGAGCGAGGCGATGTTCGGGGATTCCCAATACGAGGTCGCCAACATC
TTCTTCTGGAGGCCGTGGTTGGCTTGTATGGAGCAGCAGACGCGCTACTTCGAGCGGAGGCATCCGGAGC
TTGCAGGATCGCCGCGGCTCCGGGCGTATATGCTCCGCATTGGTCTTGACCAACTCTATCAGAGCTTGGT
TGACGGCAATTTCGATGATGCAGCTTGGGCGCAGGGTCGATGCGACGCAATCGTCCGATCCGGAGCCGGG
ACTGTCGGGCGTACACAAATCGCCCGCAGAAGCGCGGCCGTCTGGACCGATGGCTGTGTAGAAGTACTCG
CCGATAGTGGAAACCGACGCCCCAGCACTCGTCCGAGGGCAAAGGAATAGCACGTACTACGAGATTTCGA
TTCCACCGCCGCCTTCTATGAAAGGTTGGGCTTCGGAATCGTTTTCCGGGACGCCGGCTGGATGATCCTC
CAGCGCGGGGATCTCATGCTGGAGTTCTTCGCCCACCCCAACTTGTTTATTGCAGCTTATAATGGTTACA
AATAAAGCAATAGCATCACAAATTTCACAAATAAAGCATTTTTTTCACTGCATTCTAGTTGTGGTTTGTC
CAAACTCATCAATGTATCTTATCATGTCTGTATACCGTCGACCTCTAGCTAGAGCTTGGCGTAATCATGG
TCATAGCTGTTTCCTGTGTGAAATTGTTATCCGCTCACAATTCCACACAACATACGAGCCGGAAGCATAA
AGTGTAAAGCCTGGGGTGCCTAATGAGTGAGCTAACTCACATTAATTGCGTTGCGCTCACTGCCCGCTTT
CCAGTCGGGAAACCTGTCGTGCCAGCTGCATTAATGAATCGGCCAACGCGCGGGGAGAGGCGGTTTGCGT
ATTGGGCGCTCTTCCGCTTCCTCGCTCACTGACTCGCTGCGCTCGGTCGTTCGGCTGCGGCGAGCGGTAT
CAGCTCACTCAAAGGCGGTAATACGGTTATCCACAGAATCAGGGGATAACGCAGGAAAGAACATGTGAGC
AAAAGGCCAGCAAAAGGCCAGGAACCGTAAAAAGGCCGCGTTGCTGGCGTTTTTCCATAGGCTCCGCCCC
CCTGACGAGCATCACAAAAATCGACGCTCAAGTCAGAGGTGGCGAAACCCGACAGGACTATAAAGATACC
AGGCGTTTCCCCCTGGAAGCTCCCTCGTGCGCTCTCCTGTTCCGACCCTGCCGCTTACCGGATACCTGTC
CGCCTTTCTCCCTTCGGGAAGCGTGGCGCTTTCTCATAGCTCACGCTGTAGGTATCTCAGTTCGGTGTAG
GTCGTTCGCTCCAAGCTGGGCTGTGTGCACGAACCCCCCGTTCAGCCCGACCGCTGCGCCTTATCCGGTA
ACTATCGTCTTGAGTCCAACCCGGTAAGACACGACTTATCGCCACTGGCAGCAGCCACTGGTAACAGGAT
TAGCAGAGCGAGGTATGTAGGCGGTGCTACAGAGTTCTTGAAGTGGTGGCCTAACTACGGCTACACTAGA
AGAACAGTATTTGGTATCTGCGCTCTGCTGAAGCCAGTTACCTTCGGAAAAAGAGTTGGTAGCTCTTGAT
CCGGCAAACAAACCACCGCTGGTAGCGGTGGTTTTTTTGTTTGCAAGCAGCAGATTACGCGCAGAAAAAA
AGGATCTCAAGAAGATCCTTTGATCTTTTCTACGGGGTCTGACGCTCAGTGGAACGAAAACTCACGTTAA
GGGATTTTGGTCATGAGATTATCAAAAAGGATCTTCACCTAGATCCTTTTAAATTAAAAATGAAGTTTTA
AATCAATCTAAAGTATATATGAGTAAACTTGGTCTGACAGTTACCAATGCTTAATCAGTGAGGCACCTAT
CTCAGCGATCTGTCTATTTCGTTCATCCATAGTTGCCTGACTCCCCGTCGTGTAGATAACTACGATACGG
GAGGGCTTACCATCTGGCCCCAGTGCTGCAATGATACCGCGAGACCCACGCTCACCGGCTCCAGATTTAT
CAGCAATAAACCAGCCAGCCGGAAGGGCCGAGCGCAGAAGTGGTCCTGCAACTTTATCCGCCTCCATCCA
GTCTATTAATTGTTGCCGGGAAGCTAGAGTAAGTAGTTCGCCAGTTAATAGTTTGCGCAACGTTGTTGCC
ATTGCTACAGGCATCGTGGTGTCACGCTCGTCGTTTGGTATGGCTTCATTCAGCTCCGGTTCCCAACGAT
CAAGGCGAGTTACATGATCCCCCATGTTGTGCAAAAAAGCGGTTAGCTCCTTCGGTCCTCCGATCGTTGT
CAGAAGTAAGTTGGCCGCAGTGTTATCACTCATGGTTATGGCAGCACTGCATAATTCTCTTACTGTCATG
CCATCCGTAAGATGCTTTTCTGTGACTGGTGAGTACTCAACCAAGTCATTCTGAGAATAGTGTATGCGGC
GACCGAGTTGCTCTTGCCCGGCGTCAATACGGGATAATACCGCGCCACATAGCAGAACTTTAAAAGTGCT
CATCATTGGAAAACGTTCTTCGGGGCGAAAACTCTCAAGGATCTTACCGCTGTTGAGATCCAGTTCGATG
TAACCCACTCGTGCACCCAACTGATCTTCAGCATCTTTTACTTTCACCAGCGTTTCTGGGTGAGCAAAAA
CAGGAAGGCAAAATGCCGCAAAAAAGGGAATAAGGGCGACACGGAAATGTTGAATACTCATACTCTTCCT
TTTTCAATATTATTGAAGCATTTATCAGGGTTATTGTCTCATGAGCGGATACATATTTGAATGTATTTAG
AAAAATAAACAAATAGGGGTTCCGCGCACATTTCCCCGAAAAGTGCCACCTGACGTCGACGGATCGGGAG
ATCTCCCGATCCCCTATGGTGCACTCTCAGTACAATCTGCTCTGATGCCGCATAGTTAAGCCAGTATCTG
CTCCCTGCTTGTGTGTTGGAGGTCGCTGAGTAGTGCGCGAGCAAAATTTAAGCTACAAC
Features (pLannotate 1.2.2; 23 found; start..end, strand, type, name):
     93..472     +  enhancer       CMV enhancer: human cytomegalovirus immediate early enhancer
    473..676     +  promoter       CMV promoter: human cytomegalovirus (CMV) immediate early promoter
    678..697     +  promoter       PLtetO-1 promoter (fragment): modified phage lambda PL promoter with tet operator sites (Lutz and Bujard, 1997)
    699..718     +  promoter       PLtetO-1 promoter (fragment): modified phage lambda PL promoter with tet operator sites (Lutz and Bujard, 1997)
    726..759     +  promoter       TRE3GV promoter (fragment): 3rd-generation Tet-responsive promoter that can be activated by binding of Tet-On® 3G, optimized for retroviral and lentiviral vectors
    870..1002    +  intron         chimeric intron: chimera between introns from human β-globin and immunoglobulin heavy chain genes
   1047..1065    +  promoter       T7 promoter: promoter for bacteriophage T7 RNA polymerase
   1117..1141    +  CDS            3xFLAG (fragment): three tandem FLAG® epitope tags
   1193..1417    +  polyA_signal   bGH poly(A) signal: bovine growth hormone polyadenylation signal
   1421..1442    +  promoter       SV40 promoter (fragment): SV40 enhancer and early promoter
   1463..1696    +  rep_origin     f1 ori (fragment) (sequence partly withheld): f1 bacteriophage origin of replication; arrow indicates direction of (+) strand synthesis
   1701..1748    +  protein_bind   FRT: FLP-mediated recombination occurs in the 8-bp core sequence TCTAGAAA (Turan and Bode, 2011). FLP recombinase from the Saccharomyces cerevisiae 2μ plasmid
   1756..2778    +  CDS            HygR: aminoglycoside phosphotransferase from E. coli; aph(4)-Ia; confers resistance to hygromycin
   2788..2913    +  CDS            ble (fragment): BLE_KLEPN - Experimental evidence at protein level: Swiss-Prot protein existence level 1. Binding protein with a strong affinity to the bleomycin family of antibiotics. Binds to CL990; an antimitotic-antibiotic compound. From Klebsiella pneumoniae.
   2908..3029    +  polyA_signal   SV40 poly(A) signal: SV40 polyadenylation signal
   3102..3118    -  protein_bind   lac operator: The lac repressor binds to the lac operator to inhibit transcription in E. coli. This inhibition can be relieved by adding lactose or isopropyl-β-D-thiogalactopyranoside (IPTG). lac repressor encoded by lacI
   3126..3156    -  promoter       lac promoter: promoter for the E. coli lac operon
   3171..3192    -  protein_bind   CAP binding site: CAP binding activates transcription in the presence of cAMP. E. coli catabolite activator protein
   3205..3297    -  CDS            lacI (fragment): lac repressor; lacI; The lac repressor binds to the lac operator to inhibit transcription in E. coli. This inhibition can be relieved by adding lactose or isopropyl-β-D-thiogalactopyranoside (IPTG).
   3480..4068    -  rep_origin     ori: high-copy-number ColE1/pMB1/pBR322/pUC origin of replication
   4239..5099    -  CDS            AmpR: β-lactamase; bla; confers resistance to ampicillin, carbenicillin, and related antibiotics
   5100..5204    -  promoter       AmpR promoter: bla
   5263..5315    -  misc_feature   bom (fragment): basis of mobility region from pBR322
