[The description below was written by a language model from this plasmid's Addgene catalogue record and pLannotate feature annotations shown in this document.]
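Description:
pcDNA5/FRT/TO/intron/FlagCter is a mammalian expression plasmid built on a Thermo Fisher pcDNA5/FRT/TO backbone modified to carry an intron, and it is intended for use with the Flp-In T-REx system. It appears to be an empty recipient vector: the only recorded "insert" is a Flag epitope, positioned so that a coding sequence cloned upstream acquires a C-terminal Flag tag. The record does not name the cloning sites. In E. coli the plasmid replicates from a high-copy ColE1/pUC-type origin and is selected with ampicillin through the bla gene. A fragment of the f1 origin and remnants of lac regulatory sequence are also annotated.

The expression cassette begins with the human CMV immediate early enhancer and promoter, followed directly by two short tet operator-containing matches. In a cell line expressing the Tet repressor, these operators keep transcription off until tetracycline or doxycycline is added. Downstream lie a chimeric β-globin/immunoglobulin intron, which generally improves mRNA processing and expression, then a T7 promoter, the Flag sequence (annotated as a partial 3xFLAG match, consistent with a single epitope), and the bGH polyadenylation signal.

After the cassette, an FRT site sits immediately upstream of a hygromycin resistance gene that has an SV40 poly(A) signal but no complete promoter of its own. In the standard Flp-In design, FLP-mediated recombination into a genomic FRT site in the host line places this gene behind a resident promoter, so hygromycin resistance reports correct single-copy integration. The construct is therefore suited to generating isogenic stable lines with inducible expression of a Flag-tagged protein.
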