Addgene plasmid #113548: pcDNA5/FRT/TO/intron/FlagCter
Purpose: Mammalian expression plasmid that can be used with the Flp-In T-REx system.
Depositing lab: Blerta Xhemalce. Depositing organization: University of Texas at Austin. Publication: Crosstalk between the RNA Methylation and Histone-Binding Activities of MePCE Regulates P-TEFb Activation on Chromatin. Shelton SB, Shah NM, Abell NS, Devanathan SK, Mercado M, Xhemalce B. Cell Rep. 2018 Feb 6;22(6):1374-1383. doi: 10.1016/j.celrep.2018.01.028. PubMed 29425494.
Backbone
  Vector backbone: pcDNA5/FRT/TO/intron
  Backbone manufacturer: Thermo Fisher
  Backbone size w/o insert (bp): 5344
  Vector type: Mammalian Expression
  Selectable markers: Hygromycin
Growth in bacteria
  Bacterial resistance: Ampicillin, 100 μg/mL
  Growth temperature: 37°C
  Growth strain: DH5alpha
  Copy number: High Copy
Gene/Insert
  Gene/Insert name: Flag
  Tag / fusion protein: Flag (C terminal on insert)
  Cloning method: Restriction Enzyme; 5′ cloning site unknown (unknown if destroyed)
Terms and licenses: Academic/Nonprofit Terms; Industry Terms: Not Available to Industry
How to cite: pcDNA5/FRT/TO/intron/FlagCter was a gift from Blerta Xhemalce (Addgene plasmid # 113548 ; http://n2t.net/addgene:113548 ; RRID:Addgene_113548)
